Addgene plasmid #101091: pUGI-NLS
Purpose: Expresses UGI in mammalian cells
Depositing lab: Jia Chen. Depositing organization: ShanghaiTech University. Publication: Enhanced base editing by co-expression of free uracil DNA glycosylase inhibitor. Wang L, Xue W, Yan L, Li X, Wei J, Chen M, Wu J, Yang B, Yang L, Chen J. Cell Res. 2017 Aug 29. doi: 10.1038/cr.2017.111. PubMed 28849781.
Backbone
  Vector backbone: pcDNA3.1
  Vector type: Mammalian Expression
Growth in bacteria
  Bacterial resistance: Ampicillin, 100 μg/mL
  Growth temperature: 37°C
  Growth strain: DH5alpha
  Copy number: High Copy
Gene/Insert
  Gene/Insert name: UGI (alt name: UGI-NLS)
  Species: Bacteriophage PBS2
  Insert size (bp): 276
  Promoter: CMV
  Tag / fusion protein: NLS (C terminal on insert)
  Cloning method: Restriction Enzyme; 5′ cloning site unknown (unknown if destroyed); 3′ cloning site unknown (unknown if destroyed)
  Sequencing primers: 5′ CMV; 3′ BGH poly reverse
Resource information
  A portion of this plasmid was derived from a plasmid made by: Derived from Addgene plasmid pCMV-BE3 (#73021)
Terms and licenses: Academic/Nonprofit Terms; Industry Terms: Not Available to Industry
How to cite: pUGI-NLS was a gift from Jia Chen (Addgene plasmid # 101091 ; http://n2t.net/addgene:101091 ; RRID:Addgene_101091)
