[The description below was written by a language model from this plasmid's Addgene catalogue record and pLannotate feature annotations shown in this document.]
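Description:
pUGI-NLS is a mammalian expression plasmid built on a pcDNA3.1 backbone that produces free uracil DNA glycosylase inhibitor (UGI) from bacteriophage PBS2. The small UGI open reading frame (insert recorded as 276 bp) carries a C-terminal nuclear localization signal and, according to the record, was derived in part from the base editor plasmid pCMV-BE3. It sits downstream of the human cytomegalovirus immediate early enhancer and promoter and is terminated by the bovine growth hormone polyadenylation signal. A T7 promoter lies between the CMV promoter and the coding sequence. UGI binds uracil-DNA glycosylase and blocks excision of uracil from DNA. The NLS directs the protein to the nucleus, where it can protect the U:G intermediates created by cytidine deaminase base editors. The associated publication concerns enhancing base editing by co-expressing free UGI, so the plasmid is typically co-transfected with base editor and guide RNA constructs.

In bacteria the 5,714 nt plasmid is maintained through a high-copy ColE1/pUC-type origin and selected with ampicillin via the β-lactamase gene. An f1 origin is also present. The annotated sequence shows a mammalian selection cassette that differs from the standard pcDNA3.1 neomycin marker: an SV40 early promoter followed by a fragment of the mouse PGK promoter, a puromycin N-acetyltransferase coding sequence, a residual fragment of a bleomycin-resistance gene and an SV40 polyadenylation signal. This suggests puromycin selection in transfected cells is possible, although the catalogue entry lists no mammalian selectable marker. Short annotated fragments of lac regulatory elements, lacI, a bom site and an HIV-1 LTR are probably backbone remnants or short sequence matches rather than functional parts.
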