Features (pLannotate 1.2.2; 21 found; start..end, strand, type, name):
     41..292     +  CDS            UGI: UNGI_BPPB2 - Experimental evidence at protein level: Swiss-Prot protein existence level 1. This protein binds specifically and reversibly to the host uracil-DNA glycosylase, preventing removal of uracil residues from PBS2 DNA by the host uracil-excision repair system. From Bacillus phage PBS2 (Bacteriophage PBS2).
    367..591     +  polyA_signal   bGH poly(A) signal: bovine growth hormone polyadenylation signal
    595..616     +  promoter       SV40 promoter (fragment): SV40 enhancer and early promoter
    637..1065    +  rep_origin     f1 ori (sequence partly withheld): f1 bacteriophage origin of replication; arrow indicates direction of (+) strand synthesis
   1079..1408    +  promoter       SV40 promoter: SV40 enhancer and early promoter
   1475..1694    +  promoter       PGK promoter (fragment): mouse phosphoglycerate kinase 1 promoter
   1715..2314    +  CDS            PuroR: puromycin N-acetyltransferase; pac from Streptomyces alboniger; confers resistance to puromycin
   2335..2493    +  CDS            ble (fragment): BLE_KLEPN - Experimental evidence at protein level: Swiss-Prot protein existence level 1. Binding protein with a strong affinity to the bleomycin family of antibiotics. Binds to CL990; an antimitotic-antibiotic compound. From Klebsiella pneumoniae.
   2488..2609    +  polyA_signal   SV40 poly(A) signal: SV40 polyadenylation signal
   2682..2698    -  protein_bind   lac operator: The lac repressor binds to the lac operator to inhibit transcription in E. coli. This inhibition can be relieved by adding lactose or isopropyl-β-D-thiogalactopyranoside (IPTG). lac repressor encoded by lacI
   2706..2736    -  promoter       lac promoter: promoter for the E. coli lac operon
   2751..2772    -  protein_bind   CAP binding site: CAP binding activates transcription in the presence of cAMP. E. coli catabolite activator protein
   2785..2877    -  CDS            lacI (fragment): lac repressor; lacI; The lac repressor binds to the lac operator to inhibit transcription in E. coli. This inhibition can be relieved by adding lactose or isopropyl-β-D-thiogalactopyranoside (IPTG).
   3060..3648    -  rep_origin     ori: high-copy-number ColE1/pMB1/pBR322/pUC origin of replication
   3819..4679    -  CDS            AmpR: β-lactamase; bla; confers resistance to ampicillin, carbenicillin, and related antibiotics
   4680..4784    -  promoter       AmpR promoter: bla
   4843..4895    -  misc_feature   bom (fragment): basis of mobility region from pBR322
   5050..5429    +  enhancer       CMV enhancer: human cytomegalovirus immediate early enhancer
   5430..5633    +  promoter       CMV promoter: human cytomegalovirus (CMV) immediate early promoter
   5629..5662    +  LTR            5' LTR (truncated) (fragment): truncated 5' long terminal repeat (LTR) from HIV-1
   5678..5696    +  promoter       T7 promoter: promoter for bacteriophage T7 RNA polymerase
>Addgene plasmid #101091 | pUGI-NLS | addgene full sequence | sequence record 193250 | Addgene NGS Result
ACTCGAGCGGCCGCCACTGTGCTGGATATCTGCAGAATTCATGACTAATCTGTCAGATATTATTGAAAAG
GAGACCGGTAAGCAACTGGTTATCCAGGAATCCATCCTCATGCTCCCAGAGGAGGTGGAAGAAGTCATTG
GGAACAAGCCGGAAAGCGATATACTCGTGCACACCGCCTACGACGAGAGCACCGACGAGAATGTCATGCT
TCTGACTAGCGACGCCCCTGAATACAAGCCTTGGGCTCTGGTCATACAGGATAGCAACGGTGAGAACAAG
ATTAAGATGCTCCCCAAGAAGAAGAGGAAAGTCTAGGGATCCGAGCTCGGTACCAAGCTTAAGTTTAAAC
CGCTGATCAGCCTCGACTGTGCCTTCTAGTTGCCAGCCATCTGTTGTTTGCCCCTCCCCCGTGCCTTCCT
TGACCCTGGAAGGTGCCACTCCCACTGTCCTTTCCTAATAAAATGAGGAAATTGCATCGCATTGTCTGAG
TAGGTGTCATTCTATTCTGGGGGGTGGGGTGGGGCAGGACAGCAAGGGGGAGGATTGGGAAGACAATAGC
AGGCATGCTGGGGATGCGGTGGGCTCTATGGCTTCTGAGGCGGAAAGAACCAGCTGGGGCTCTAGGGGGT
ATCCCC
[124 nt withheld, positions 637-760]
C
[91 nt withheld, positions 762-852]
A
[49 nt withheld, positions 854-902]
CCTTTGACGTTGGAGTCCACGTTCTTT
[37 nt withheld, positions 930-966]
ACCCTATCTCGGTCTATTCTTTTGATTTATAAGGGATTTTGCCGATTTCGGCCTATTGGTTAAAAAATGA
GCTGATTTAACAAAAATTTAACGCGAATTAATTCTGTGGAATGTGTGTCAGTTAGGGTGTGGAAAGTCCC
CAGGCTCCCCAGCAGGCAGAAGTATGCAAAGCATGCATCTCAATTAGTCAGCAACCAGGTGTGGAAAGTC
CCCAGGCTCCCCAGCAGGCAGAAGTATGCAAAGCATGCATCTCAATTAGTCAGCAACCATAGTCCCGCCC
CTAACTCCGCCCATCCCGCCCCTAACTCCGCCCAGTTCCGCCCATTCTCCGCCCCATGGCTGACTAATTT
TTTTTATTTATGCAGAGGCCGAGGCCGCCTCTGCCTCTGAGCTATTCCAGAAGTAGTGAGGAGGCTTTTT
TGGAGGCCTAGGCTTTTGCAAAAAGCTCCCGGGAGCTTGTATATCCATTTTCGGATCTGATCAAGAGACA
GGATGAGGATCGTTTCGCATGGAAGCGGGTAGGCCTTTGGGGCAGCGGCCAATAGCAGCTTTGCTCCTTC
GCTTTCTGGGCTCAGAGGCTGGGAAGGGGTGGGTCCGGGGGCGGGCTCAGGGGCGGGCTCAGGGGCGGGG
CGGGCGCCCGAAGGTCCTCCGGAGGCCCGGCATTCTGCACGCTTCAAAAGCGCACGTCTGCCGCGCTGTT
CTCCTCTTCCTCATCTCCGGGCCTTTCGACCTGCAGCCCAAGCTTACCATGACCGAGTACAAGCCCACGG
TGCGCCTCGCCACCCGCGACGACGTCCCCAGGGCCGTACGCACCCTCGCCGCCGCGTTCGCCGACTACCC
CGCCACGCGCCACACCGTCGATCCGGACCGCCACATCGAGCGGGTCACCGAGCTGCAAGAACTCTTCCTC
ACGCGCGTCGGGCTCGACATCGGCAAGGTGTGGGTCGCGGACGACGGCGCCGCGGTGGCGGTCTGGACCA
CGCCGGAGAGCGTCGAAGCGGGGGCGGTGTTCGCCGAGATCGGCCCGCGCATGGCCGAGTTGAGCGGTTC
CCGGCTGGCCGCGCAGCAACAGATGGAAGGCCTCCTGGCGCCGCACCGGCCCAAGGAGCCCGCGTGGTTC
CTGGCCACCGTCGGCGTCTCGCCCGACCACCAGGGCAAGGGTCTGGGCAGCGCCGTCGTGCTCCCCGGAG
TGGAGGCGGCCGAGCGCGCCGGGGTGCCCGCCTTCCTGGAGACCTCCGCGCCCCGCAACCTCCCCTTCTA
CGAGCGGCTCGGCTTCACCGTCACCGCCGACGTCGAGGTGCCCGAAGGACCGCGCACCTGGTGCATGACC
CGCAAGCCCGGTGCCTGAGCGGGACTCTGGGGTTCGAAATGACCGACCAAGCGACGCCCAACCTGCCATC
ACGAGATTTCGATTCCACCGCCGCCTTCTATGAAAGGTTGGGCTTCGGAATCGTTTTCCGGGACGCCGGC
TGGATGATCCTCCAGCGCGGGGATCTCATGCTGGAGTTCTTCGCCCACCCCAACTTGTTTATTGCAGCTT
ATAATGGTTACAAATAAAGCAATAGCATCACAAATTTCACAAATAAAGCATTTTTTTCACTGCATTCTAG
TTGTGGTTTGTCCAAACTCATCAATGTATCTTATCATGTCTGTATACCGTCGACCTCTAGCTAGAGCTTG
GCGTAATCATGGTCATAGCTGTTTCCTGTGTGAAATTGTTATCCGCTCACAATTCCACACAACATACGAG
CCGGAAGCATAAAGTGTAAAGCCTGGGGTGCCTAATGAGTGAGCTAACTCACATTAATTGCGTTGCGCTC
ACTGCCCGCTTTCCAGTCGGGAAACCTGTCGTGCCAGCTGCATTAATGAATCGGCCAACGCGCGGGGAGA
GGCGGTTTGCGTATTGGGCGCTCTTCCGCTTCCTCGCTCACTGACTCGCTGCGCTCGGTCGTTCGGCTGC
GGCGAGCGGTATCAGCTCACTCAAAGGCGGTAATACGGTTATCCACAGAATCAGGGGATAACGCAGGAAA
GAACATGTGAGCAAAAGGCCAGCAAAAGGCCAGGAACCGTAAAAAGGCCGCGTTGCTGGCGTTTTTCCAT
AGGCTCCGCCCCCCTGACGAGCATCACAAAAATCGACGCTCAAGTCAGAGGTGGCGAAACCCGACAGGAC
TATAAAGATACCAGGCGTTTCCCCCTGGAAGCTCCCTCGTGCGCTCTCCTGTTCCGACCCTGCCGCTTAC
CGGATACCTGTCCGCCTTTCTCCCTTCGGGAAGCGTGGCGCTTTCTCATAGCTCACGCTGTAGGTATCTC
AGTTCGGTGTAGGTCGTTCGCTCCAAGCTGGGCTGTGTGCACGAACCCCCCGTTCAGCCCGACCGCTGCG
CCTTATCCGGTAACTATCGTCTTGAGTCCAACCCGGTAAGACACGACTTATCGCCACTGGCAGCAGCCAC
TGGTAACAGGATTAGCAGAGCGAGGTATGTAGGCGGTGCTACAGAGTTCTTGAAGTGGTGGCCTAACTAC
GGCTACACTAGAAGAACAGTATTTGGTATCTGCGCTCTGCTGAAGCCAGTTACCTTCGGAAAAAGAGTTG
GTAGCTCTTGATCCGGCAAACAAACCACCGCTGGTAGCGGTGGTTTTTTTGTTTGCAAGCAGCAGATTAC
GCGCAGAAAAAAAGGATCTCAAGAAGATCCTTTGATCTTTTCTACGGGGTCTGACGCTCAGTGGAACGAA
AACTCACGTTAAGGGATTTTGGTCATGAGATTATCAAAAAGGATCTTCACCTAGATCCTTTTAAATTAAA
AATGAAGTTTTAAATCAATCTAAAGTATATATGAGTAAACTTGGTCTGACAGTTACCAATGCTTAATCAG
TGAGGCACCTATCTCAGCGATCTGTCTATTTCGTTCATCCATAGTTGCCTGACTCCCCGTCGTGTAGATA
ACTACGATACGGGAGGGCTTACCATCTGGCCCCAGTGCTGCAATGATACCGCGAGACCCACGCTCACCGG
CTCCAGATTTATCAGCAATAAACCAGCCAGCCGGAAGGGCCGAGCGCAGAAGTGGTCCTGCAACTTTATC
CGCCTCCATCCAGTCTATTAATTGTTGCCGGGAAGCTAGAGTAAGTAGTTCGCCAGTTAATAGTTTGCGC
AACGTTGTTGCCATTGCTACAGGCATCGTGGTGTCACGCTCGTCGTTTGGTATGGCTTCATTCAGCTCCG
GTTCCCAACGATCAAGGCGAGTTACATGATCCCCCATGTTGTGCAAAAAAGCGGTTAGCTCCTTCGGTCC
TCCGATCGTTGTCAGAAGTAAGTTGGCCGCAGTGTTATCACTCATGGTTATGGCAGCACTGCATAATTCT
CTTACTGTCATGCCATCCGTAAGATGCTTTTCTGTGACTGGTGAGTACTCAACCAAGTCATTCTGAGAAT
AGTGTATGCGGCGACCGAGTTGCTCTTGCCCGGCGTCAATACGGGATAATACCGCGCCACATAGCAGAAC
TTTAAAAGTGCTCATCATTGGAAAACGTTCTTCGGGGCGAAAACTCTCAAGGATCTTACCGCTGTTGAGA
TCCAGTTCGATGTAACCCACTCGTGCACCCAACTGATCTTCAGCATCTTTTACTTTCACCAGCGTTTCTG
GGTGAGCAAAAACAGGAAGGCAAAATGCCGCAAAAAAGGGAATAAGGGCGACACGGAAATGTTGAATACT
CATACTCTTCCTTTTTCAATATTATTGAAGCATTTATCAGGGTTATTGTCTCATGAGCGGATACATATTT
GAATGTATTTAGAAAAATAAACAAATAGGGGTTCCGCGCACATTTCCCCGAAAAGTGCCACCTGACGTCG
ACGGATCGGGAGATCTCCCGATCCCCTATGGTGCACTCTCAGTACAATCTGCTCTGATGCCGCATAGTTA
AGCCAGTATCTGCTCCCTGCTTGTGTGTTGGAGGTCGCTGAGTAGTGCGCGAGCAAAATTTAAGCTACAA
CAAGGCAAGGCTTGACCGACAATTGCATGAAGAATCTGCTTAGGGTTAGGCGTTTTGCGCTGCTTCGCGA
TGTACGGGCCAGATATACGCGTTGACATTGATTATTGACTAGTTATTAATAGTAATCAATTACGGGGTCA
TTAGTTCATAGCCCATATATGGAGTTCCGCGTTACATAACTTACGGTAAATGGCCCGCCTGGCTGACCGC
CCAACGACCCCCGCCCATTGACGTCAATAATGACGTATGTTCCCATAGTAACGCCAATAGGGACTTTCCA
TTGACGTCAATGGGTGGAGTATTTACGGTAAACTGCCCACTTGGCAGTACATCAAGTGTATCATATGCCA
AGTACGCCCCCTATTGACGTCAATGACGGTAAATGGCCCGCCTGGCATTATGCCCAGTACATGACCTTAT
GGGACTTTCCTACTTGGCAGTACATCTACGTATTAGTCATCGCTATTACCATGGTGATGCGGTTTTGGCA
GTACATCAATGGGCGTGGATAGCGGTTTGACTCACGGGGATTTCCAAGTCTCCACCCCATTGACGTCAAT
GGGAGTTTGTTTTGGCACCAAAATCAACGGGACTTTCCAAAATGTCGTAACAACTCCGCCCCATTGACGC
AAATGGGCGGTAGGCGTGTACGGTGGGAGGTCTATATAAGCAGAGCTCTCTGGCTAACTAGAGAACCCAC
TGCTTACTGGCTTATCGAAATTAATACGACTCACTATAGGGAGACCCAAGCTGGCTAG
